>Addgene plasmid #86420 | pS1643 (pFA6-NATMX-CDC42pr-yGFP1-10) | addgene full sequence | sequence record 173223 | Addgene NGS Result
AGCATCTTTTACTTTCACCAGCGTTTCTGGGTGAGCAAAAACAGGAAGGCAAAATGCCGCAAAAAAGGGA
ATAAGGGCGACACGGAAATGTTGAATACTCATACTCTTCCTTTTTCAATATTATTGAAGCATTTATCAGG
GTTATTGTCTCATGAGCGGATACATATTTGAATGTATTTAGAAAAATAAACAAATAGGGGTTCCGCGCAC
ATTTCCCCGAAAAGTGCCACCTGACGTCTAAGAAACCATTATTATCATGACATTAACCTATAAAAATAGG
CGTATCACGAGGCCCTTTCGTCTCGCGCGTTTCGGTGATGACGGTGAAAACCTCTGACACATGCAGCTCC
CGGAGACGGTCACAGCTTGTCTGTAAGCGGATGCCGGGAGCAGACAAGCCCGTCAGGGCGCGTCAGCGGG
TGTTGGCGGGTGTCGGGGCTGGCTTAACTATGCGGCATCAGAGCAGATTGTACTGAGAGTGCACCATATG
GACATATTGTCGTTAGAACGCGGCTACAATTAATACATAACCTTATGTATCATACACATACGATTTAGGT
GACACTATAGAACGCGGCCGCCAGCTGAAGCTTCGTACGCTGCAGGTCGACGGATCCCCGGGTTAATTAA
GGCGCGCCAGATCTGTTTAGCTTGCCTCGTCCCCGCCGGGTCACCCGGCCAGCGACATGGAGGCCCAGAA
TACCCTCCTTGACAGTCTTGACGTGCGCAGCTCAGGGGCATGATGTGACTGTCGCCCGTACATTTAGCCC
ATACATCCCCATGTATAATCATTTGCATCCATACATTTTGATGGCCGCACGGCGCGAAGCAAAAATTACG
GCTCCTCGCTGCAGACCTGCGAGCAGGGAAACGCTCCCCTCACAGACGCGTTGAATTGTCCCCACGCCGC
GCCCCTGTAGAGAAATATAAAAGGTTAGGATTTGCCACTGAGGTTCTTCTTTCATATACTTCCTTTTAAA
ATCTTGCTAGGATACAGTTCTCACATCACATCCGAACATAAACAACCATGGGTACCACTCTTGACGACAC
GGCTTACCGGTACCGCACCAGTGTCCCGGGGGACGCCGAGGCCATCGAGGCACTGGATGGGTCCTTCACC
ACCGACACCGTCTTCCGCGTCACCGCCACCGGGGACGGCTTCACCCTGCGGGAGGTGCCGGTGGACCCGC
CCCTGACCAAGGTGTTCCCCGACGACGAATCGGACGACGAATCGGACGACGGGGAGGACGGCGACCCGGA
CTCCCGGACGTTCGTCGCGTACGGGGACGACGGCGACCTGGCGGGCTTCGTGGTCGTCTCGTACTCCGGC
TGGAACCGCCGGCTGACCGTCGAGGACATCGAGGTCGCCCCGGAGCACCGGGGGCACGGGGTCGGGCGCG
CGTTGATGGGGCTCGCGACGGAGTTCGCCCGCGAGCGGGGCGCCGGGCACCTCTGGCTGGAGGTCACCAA
CGTCAACGCACCGGCGATCCACGCGTACCGGCGGATGGGGTTCACCCTCTGCGGCCTGGACACCGCCCTG
TACGACGGCACCGCCTCGGACGGCGAGCAGGCGCTCTACATGAGCATGCCCTGCCCCTAATCAGTACTGA
CAATAAAAAGATTCTTGTTTTCAAGAACTTGTCATTTGTATAGTTTTTTTATATTGTAGTTGTTCTATTT
TAATCAAATGTTAGCGTGATTTATATTTTTTTTCGCCTCGACATCATCTGCCCAGATGCGAAGTTAAGTG
CGCAGAAAGTAATATCATGCGTCAATCGTATGTGAATGCTGGTCGCTATACTGCTGTCGATTCGATACTA
ACGCCGCCATCCAGTGTCGAAAACGAGCTCGCCGCTCTAGACAGGCCGGAACTCAAAAGGGTAATTTCGT
GAAAAACAATCATCTACGGTATAAATAACAATTTAATTTACGTCTCTTTCGAAAATGCTCGTGTAGCTCA
GTGGTTAGAGCTTCGTGCTTATAGCAACATTCGGTTTCCGAAGTTTCTGTGCCAAAGACCTTTCAAACAG
GCCTTTAAAAGCAACGCGACCGTCGTGGGTTCAATCCCCACCTCGAGCACTTTCTCTTTTTTTTTTAAAA
AAAGTTGCATTATTTCTATCAACTGTTGTAGCTACGTTACACCTAATTTTGTATTGTAGACTGTTAGATA
ATCCACATATACAGGTAAATACGGCACATTGTCTTCTAAACATCGCATTAAAGATGTCTTCCACCGTCGA
TTCAAGGGTCATTCAATACGGGTAATACTGCTTCCATTGGGCCCTTCCAAACGAAACAAGATACGGGAAA
AAGTGATAAAAAAAAGCAAACAAGGTTGATTGATCGATGATAGACGCGATTCTTGGAAAAGGCAAGAGCA
GCGTTTTGATAAATAGGTTCCAGGTGTACCGAGATATACTGATTATCCTTCTCTGTCATTCTTCACTTTT
TGCAATAGGTTTCCTTTGTCGCAAAAAATTATATTCGTTATTTATTATACTATTCTATTTTCCTGAGGAG
ATAGGTTAACAAACGAATTAGAGAAGCAAAACTTATAAAACAAGAAATAAACGTATTAGCTCTTCCACAA
AGGATCCATGTCTAAAGGTGAAGAATTGTTTACTGGTGTTGTTCCAATTTTGGTTGAATTGGATGGTGAT
GTTAATGGTCATAAATTTTCTGTTAGAGGTGAAGGTGAAGGTGATGCTACTATTGGTAAATTGACTTTGA
AATTTATTTGTACTACTGGTAAATTGCCAGTTCCATGGCCAACTTTGGTTACTACTTTGACTTATGGTGT
TCAATGTTTTTCTAGATATCCAGATCATATGAAACAACATGATTTTTTTAAATCTGCTATGCCAGAAGGT
TATGTTCAAGAAAGAACTATTTCTTTTAAAGATGATGGTAAATATAAAACTAGAGCTGTTGTTAAATTTG
AAGGTGATACTTTGGTTAATAGAATTGAATTGAAAGGTACTGATTTTAAAGAAGATGGTAATATTTTGGG
TCATAAATTGGAATATAATTTTAATTCTCATAATGTTTATATTACTGCTGATAAACAAAAGAATGGTATT
AAAGCTAATTTTACTGTTAGACATAATGTTGAAGATGGTTCTGTTCAATTGGCTGATCATTATCAACAAA
ATACTCCAATTGGTGATGGTCCAGTTTTGTTGCCAGATAATCATTATTTGTCTACTCAAACTGTTTTGTC
TAAAGATCCAAATGAAAAAGGTGGTGGTTCTGGTGGTGGTTCTCATCGATGATATCAGATCCACTAGTGG
CCTATGCGGCCGCGGATCTGCCGGTCTCCCTATAGTGAGTCGTATTAATTTCGATAAGCCAGGTTAACCT
GCATTAATGAATCGGCCAACGCGCGGGGAGAGGCGGTTTGCGTATTGGGCGCTCTTCCGCTTCCTCGCTC
ACTGACTCGCTGCGCTCGGTCGTTCGGCTGCGGCGAGCGGTATCAGCTCACTCAAAGGCGGTAATACGGT
TATCCACAGAATCAGGGGATAACGCAGGAAAGAACATGTGAGCAAAAGGCCAGCAAAAGGCCAGGAACCG
TAAAAAGGCCGCGTTGCTGGCGTTTTTCCATAGGCTCCGCCCCCCTGACGAGCATCACAAAAATCGACGC
TCAAGTCAGAGGTGGCGAAACCCGACAGGACTATAAAGATACCAGGCGTTTCCCCCTGGAAGCTCCCTCG
TGCGCTCTCCTGTTCCGACCCTGCCGCTTACCGGATACCTGTCCGCCTTTCTCCCTTCGGGAAGCGTGGC
GCTTTCTCATAGCTCACGCTGTAGGTATCTCAGTTCGGTGTAGGTCGTTCGCTCCAAGCTGGGCTGTGTG
CACGAACCCCCCGTTCAGCCCGACCGCTGCGCCTTATCCGGTAACTATCGTCTTGAGTCCAACCCGGTAA
GACACGACTTATCGCCACTGGCAGCAGCCACTGGTAACAGGATTAGCAGAGCGAGGTATGTAGGCGGTGC
TACAGAGTTCTTGAAGTGGTGGCCTAACTACGGCTACACTAGAAGAACAGTATTTGGTATCTGCGCTCTG
CTGAAGCCAGTTACCTTCGGAAAAAGAGTTGGTAGCTCTTGATCCGGCAAACAAACCACCGCTGGTAGCG
GTGGTTTTTTTGTTTGCAAGCAGCAGATTACGCGCAGAAAAAAAGGATCTCAAGAAGATCCTTTGATCTT
TTCTACGGGGTCTGACGCTCAGTGGAACGAAAACTCACGTTAAGGGATTTTGGTCATGAGATTATCAAAA
AGGATCTTCACCTAGATCCTTTTAAATTAAAAATGAAGTTTTAAATCAATCTAAAGTATATATGAGTAAA
CTTGGTCTGACAGTTACCAATGCTTAATCAGTGAGGCACCTATCTCAGCGATCTGTCTATTTCGTTCATC
CATAGTTGCCTGACTCCCCGTCGTGTAGATAACTACGATACGGGAGGGCTTACCATCTGGCCCCAGTGCT
GCAATGATACCGCGAGACCCACGCTCACCGGCTCCAGATTTATCAGCAATAAACCAGCCAGCCGGAAGGG
CCGAGCGCAGAAGTGGTCCTGCAACTTTATCCGCCTCCATCCAGTCTATTAATTGTTGCCGGGAAGCTAG
AGTAAGTAGTTCGCCAGTTAATAGTTTGCGCAACGTTGTTGCCATTGCTACAGGCATCGTGGTGTCACGC
TCGTCGTTTGGTATGGCTTCATTCAGCTCCGGTTCCCAACGATCAAGGCGAGTTACATGATCCCCCATGT
TGTGCAAAAAAGCGGTTAGCTCCTTCGGTCCTCCGATCGTTGTCAGAAGTAAGTTGGCCGCAGTGTTATC
ACTCATGGTTATGGCAGCACTGCATAATTCTCTTACTGTCATGCCATCCGTAAGATGCTTTTCTGTGACT
GGTGAGTACTCAACCAAGTCATTCTGAGAATAGTGTATGCGGCGACCGAGTTGCTCTTGCCCGGCGTCAA
TACGGGATAATACCGCGCCACATAGCAGAACTTTAAAAGTGCTCATCATTGGAAAACGTTCTTCGGGGCG
AAAACTCTCAAGGATCTTACCGCTGTTGAGATCCAGTTCGATGTAACCCACTCGTGCACCCAACTGATCT
TC
Features (pLannotate 1.2.2; 13 found; start..end, strand, type, name):
    103..207     -  promoter       AmpR promoter: bla
    302..337     +  CDS            rop (fragment): Rop protein, which maintains plasmids at low copy number; rop
    439..490     +  misc_feature   bom (fragment): basis of mobility region from pBR322
    553..571     +  promoter       SP6 promoter: promoter for bacteriophage SP6 RNA polymerase
    684..1027    +  promoter       TEF promoter: Ashbya gossypii TEF promoter
   1034..1598    +  CDS            NrsR (fragment): nourseothricin acetyltransferase; Streptomyces noursei nat1; confers resistance to nourseothricin
   1606..1803    +  terminator     TEF terminator: Ashbya gossypii TEF terminator
   1954..1971    +  tRNA           ileX (fragment): E. coli tRNA-Ile recognizing AUA; ileX
   2598..3239    +  CDS            Enhanced Cyan-Emitting GFP (fragment): Enhanced Cyan-Emitting GFP is a basic (constitutively fluorescent) cyan fluorescent protein published in 2002, derived from Aequorea victoria.
   3319..3337    -  promoter       T7 promoter: promoter for bacteriophage T7 RNA polymerase
   3359..3412    -  CDS            lacI (fragment): lac repressor; lacI; The lac repressor binds to the lac operator to inhibit transcription in E. coli. This inhibition can be relieved by adding lactose or isopropyl-β-D-thiogalactopyranoside (IPTG).
   3595..4183    -  rep_origin     ori: high-copy-number ColE1/pMB1/pBR322/pUC origin of replication
   4354..102     -  CDS            AmpR (across the origin): β-lactamase; bla; confers resistance to ampicillin, carbenicillin, and related antibiotics
