[The description below was written by a language model from this plasmid's Addgene catalogue record and pLannotate feature annotations shown in this document.]
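Description:
pS1643 (pFA6-NATMX-CDC42pr-yGFP1-10) is a budding-yeast PCR tagging template built on the pFA6-NATMX backbone, about 5.1 kb in total. It is not a replicating yeast plasmid: the feature table shows no yeast origin or centromere, only a high-copy ColE1/pUC-type origin and the β-lactamase (AmpR) gene with its promoter for propagation and ampicillin selection in E. coli. Flanking SP6 and T7 promoters and short fragments annotated as rop, bom, lacI and ileX appear to be backbone remnants or incidental matches rather than functional parts.

The functional module begins with the natMX marker: the nourseothricin acetyltransferase gene from Streptomyces noursei, driven by the Ashbya gossypii TEF promoter and followed by the TEF terminator, which confers clonNAT resistance in yeast. Downstream in the same orientation lies the insert, CDC42pr-GFP1-10. The automated annotation does not label the CDC42 promoter, which presumably occupies the unannotated stretch between the marker and the fluorescent protein coding region. That coding region is called as a fragment of a cyan GFP variant, consistent with it being the yeast codon-optimized GFP1-10 fragment, which comprises the first ten β-strands of split GFP.

The cassette is intended to be amplified with primers carrying homology to a target locus and integrated by homologous recombination immediately upstream of a gene's coding sequence. This replaces the native promoter with the S. cerevisiae CDC42 promoter and fuses GFP1-10 to the protein's N terminus. GFP1-10 is non-fluorescent on its own and fluoresces only when complemented by the GFP11 strand on a partner protein, so it reports whether two proteins share a compartment. The associated publication concerns membrane proteins that localize to the inner nuclear envelope in living cells.
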