Addgene plasmid #86420: pS1643 (pFA6-NATMX-CDC42pr-yGFP1-10)
Purpose: N-terminal PCR tagging cassette for yeast codon optimized split GFP1-10 with CDC42 promoter
Depositing lab: Sue Jaspersen. Depositing organization: Stowers Institute for Medical Research. Publication: Analysis of membrane proteins localizing to the inner nuclear envelope in living cells. Smoyer CJ, Katta SS, Gardner JM, Stoltz L, McCroskey S, Bradford WD, McClain M, Smith SE, Slaughter BD, Unruh JR, Jaspersen SL. J Cell Biol. 2016 Nov 21;215(4):575-590. Epub 2016 Nov 9. 10.1083/jcb.201607043 PubMed 27831485.
Backbone
  Vector backbone: pFA6-NATMX
  Backbone size w/o insert (bp): 4000
  Total vector size (bp): 5113
  Vector type: Yeast Expression
  Selectable markers: clonNAT
Growth in bacteria
  Bacterial resistance: Ampicillin, 100 μg/mL
  Growth temperature: 37°C
  Growth strain: DH5alpha
  Copy number: High Copy
Gene/Insert
  Gene/Insert name: CDC42pr-GFP1-10
  Species: S. cerevisiae (budding yeast), Synthetic
  Tag / fusion protein: GFP1-10 (N terminal on insert)
Terms and licenses: Academic/Nonprofit Terms; Industry Terms: Not Available to Industry
How to cite: pS1643 (pFA6-NATMX-CDC42pr-yGFP1-10) was a gift from Sue Jaspersen (Addgene plasmid # 86420 ; http://n2t.net/addgene:86420 ; RRID:Addgene_86420)
